Addgene plasmid #178744: pAc3_Cas6
Purpose: Expression of A. chroococcum type I-E #3 cas6
Depositing lab: Chase Beisel. Depositing organization: Helmholtz-Zentrum fuer Infektionsforschung (HZI). Publication: Rapid cell-free characterization of multi-subunit CRISPR effectors and transposons. Wimmer F, Mougiakos I, Englert F, Beisel CL. Mol Cell. 2022 Feb 16. pii: S1097-2765(22)00102-2. doi: 10.1016/j.molcel.2022.01.026. PubMed 35216669.
Backbone
  Vector backbone: pET28b
  Vector type: Bacterial Expression
Growth in bacteria
  Bacterial resistance: Kanamycin, 50 μg/mL
  Growth temperature: 37°C
  Growth strain: DH5alpha
  Copy number: Low Copy
Gene/Insert
  Gene/Insert name: A. chroococcum type I-E #3 cas6
  Species: A. chroococcum
  Cloning method: Restriction Enzyme; 5′ cloning site Unknown (unknown if destroyed); 3′ cloning site Unknown (unknown if destroyed)
Resource information
  A portion of this plasmid was derived from a plasmid made by: U.S. Department of Energy Joint Genome Institute
Terms and licenses: Academic/Nonprofit Terms; Industry Terms: Not Available to Industry
Depositor comments: If used in a publication, please acknowledge that the plasmid pEcCas5 was generated by U.S. Department of Energy Joint Genome Institute, a DOE Office of Science User Facility. The associated work was supported by the Office of Science of the U.S. Department of Energy under Contract No. DE-AC02-05CH11231.
How to cite: pAc3_Cas6 was a gift from Chase Beisel (Addgene plasmid # 178744 ; http://n2t.net/addgene:178744 ; RRID:Addgene_178744)
