[The description below was written by a language model from this plasmid's Addgene catalogue record and pLannotate feature annotations shown in this document.]
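Description:
pAc3_Cas6 is a bacterial expression plasmid built on the pET28b backbone that carries the cas6 gene from the third type I-E CRISPR-Cas system identified in Azotobacter chroococcum (given in the record as A. chroococcum). The sequenced plasmid is about 5.9 kb. It replicates in E. coli from a ColE1/pBR322-type origin accompanied by the bom region and the rop gene, which holds copy number down, consistent with the low-copy listing. Selection is by kanamycin through the aph(3')-Ia aminoglycoside phosphotransferase gene. An f1 origin is also present, and short tetracycline-resistance fragments and a predicted E. coli open reading frame appear to be non-functional remnants of the pBR322 lineage.

Expression is driven by a T7 promoter followed directly by a lac operator, with a plasmid-borne lacI gene under its own promoter supplying repressor. Transcription therefore depends on T7 RNA polymerase and, in cells, can be induced with IPTG. The automated annotation does not label the cas6 coding sequence itself, but the roughly 700 nt unannotated stretch between the lac operator and the downstream elements is where the insert presumably sits. A short histidine-tag match lies just after this gap, ahead of the T7 terminator. Whether it is fused in frame to Cas6 cannot be determined from the record, and the cloning sites are listed as unknown. The small "SET1" hit next to the terminator is probably a backbone sequence match rather than a deliberate solubility tag.

The associated publication concerns rapid cell-free characterization of multi-subunit CRISPR effectors and transposons. This suggests the plasmid supplies Cas6, the crRNA-processing subunit of type I-E systems, alongside separate plasmids encoding the other Cascade components. Part of the plasmid derives from material generated by a genome institute.
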