Features (pLannotate 1.2.2; 17 found; start..end, strand, type, name):
     12..440     +  rep_origin     f1 ori (sequence partly withheld): f1 bacteriophage origin of replication; arrow indicates direction of (+) strand synthesis
    493..550     +  promoter       AmpR promoter (fragment): bla
    559..1374    -  CDS            KanR: aminoglycoside phosphotransferase; aph(3')-Ia; confers resistance to kanamycin in bacteria or G418 (Geneticin®) in eukaryotes
   1496..2084    +  rep_origin     ori: high-copy-number ColE1/pMB1/pBR322/pUC origin of replication
   2270..2409    -  misc_feature   bom: basis of mobility region from pBR322
   2511..2702    -  CDS            rop: Rop protein, which maintains plasmids at low copy number; rop
   2719..3099    +  CDS            YPB1_ECOLX: Protein predicted: Swiss-Prot protein existence level 4. From Escherichia coli.
   3171..3462    -  CDS            TcR (fragment): tetracycline efflux protein; tet; confers resistance to tetracycline
   3477..3498    -  protein_bind   CAP binding site: CAP binding activates transcription in the presence of cAMP. E. coli catabolite activator protein
   3511..4593    -  CDS            lacI: lac repressor; lacI; The lac repressor binds to the lac operator to inhibit transcription in E. coli. This inhibition can be relieved by adding lactose or isopropyl-β-D-thiogalactopyranoside (IPTG).
   4594..4671    -  promoter       lacI promoter: lacI
   4679..4958    -  CDS            TcR (fragment): tetracycline efflux protein; tet; confers resistance to tetracycline
   4980..4998    +  promoter       T7 promoter: promoter for bacteriophage T7 RNA polymerase
   4999..5023    +  protein_bind   lac operator: The lac repressor binds to the lac operator to inhibit transcription in E. coli. This inhibition can be relieved by adding lactose or isopropyl-β-D-thiogalactopyranoside (IPTG). lac repressor encoded by lacI
   5740..5757    +  CDS            9xHis (fragment): 9xHis affinity tag
   5767..5816    +  CDS            SET1 (fragment): solubility-enhancement tag derived from T7 phage gene 10B
   5824..5871    +  terminator     T7 terminator: transcription terminator for bacteriophage T7 RNA polymerase
>Addgene plasmid #178744 | pAc3_Cas6 | addgene full sequence | sequence record 354606 | Addgene NGS Result
TGGCGAATGGG
[124 nt withheld, positions 12-135]
C
[91 nt withheld, positions 137-227]
A
[49 nt withheld, positions 229-277]
CCTTTGACGTTGGAGTCCACGTTCTTT
[37 nt withheld, positions 305-341]
ACCCTATCTCGGTCTATTCTTTTGATTTATAAGGGATTTTGCCGATTTCGGCCTATTGGTTAAAAAATGA
GCTGATTTAACAAAAATTTAACGCGAATTTTAACAAAATATTAACGCTTACAATTTAGGTGGCACTTTTC
GGGGAAATGTGCGCGGAACCCCTATTTGTTTATTTTTCTAAATACATTCAAATATGTATCCGCTCATGAA
TTAATTCTTAGAAAAACTCATCGAGCATCAAATGAAACTGCAATTTATTCATATCAGGATTATCAATACC
ATATTTTTGAAAAAGCCGTTTCTGTAATGAAGGAGAAAACTCACCGAGGCAGTTCCATAGGATGGCAAGA
TCCTGGTATCGGTCTGCGATTCCGACTCGTCCAACATCAATACAACCTATTAATTTCCCCTCGTCAAAAA
TAAGGTTATCAAGTGAGAAATCACCATGAGTGACGACTGAATCCGGTGAGAATGGCAAAAGTTTATGCAT
TTCTTTCCAGACTTGTTCAACAGGCCAGCCATTACGCTCGTCATCAAAATCACTCGCATCAACCAAACCG
TTATTCATTCGTGATTGCGCCTGAGCGAGACGAAATACGCGATCGCTGTTAAAAGGACAATTACAAACAG
GAATCGAATGCAACCGGCGCAGGAACACTGCCAGCGCATCAACAATATTTTCACCTGAATCAGGATATTC
TTCTAATACCTGGAATGCTGTTTTCCCGGGGATCGCAGTGGTGAGTAACCATGCATCATCAGGAGTACGG
ATAAAATGCTTGATGGTCGGAAGAGGCATAAATTCCGTCAGCCAGTTTAGTCTGACCATCTCATCTGTAA
CATCATTGGCAACGCTACCTTTGCCATGTTTCAGAAACAACTCTGGCGCATCGGGCTTCCCATACAATCG
ATAGATTGTCGCACCTGATTGCCCGACATTATCGCGAGCCCATTTATACCCATATAAATCAGCATCCATG
TTGGAATTTAATCGCGGCCTAGAGCAAGACGTTTCCCGTTGAATATGGCTCATAACACCCCTTGTATTAC
TGTTTATGTAAGCAGACAGTTTTATTGTTCATGACCAAAATCCCTTAACGTGAGTTTTCGTTCCACTGAG
CGTCAGACCCCGTAGAAAAGATCAAAGGATCTTCTTGAGATCCTTTTTTTCTGCGCGTAATCTGCTGCTT
GCAAACAAAAAAACCACCGCTACCAGCGGTGGTTTGTTTGCCGGATCAAGAGCTACCAACTCTTTTTCCG
AAGGTAACTGGCTTCAGCAGAGCGCAGATACCAAATACTGTCCTTCTAGTGTAGCCGTAGTTAGGCCACC
ACTTCAAGAACTCTGTAGCACCGCCTACATACCTCGCTCTGCTAATCCTGTTACCAGTGGCTGCTGCCAG
TGGCGATAAGTCGTGTCTTACCGGGTTGGACTCAAGACGATAGTTACCGGATAAGGCGCAGCGGTCGGGC
TGAACGGGGGGTTCGTGCACACAGCCCAGCTTGGAGCGAACGACCTACACCGAACTGAGATACCTACAGC
GTGAGCTATGAGAAAGCGCCACGCTTCCCGAAGGGAGAAAGGCGGACAGGTATCCGGTAAGCGGCAGGGT
CGGAACAGGAGAGCGCACGAGGGAGCTTCCAGGGGGAAACGCCTGGTATCTTTATAGTCCTGTCGGGTTT
CGCCACCTCTGACTTGAGCGTCGATTTTTGTGATGCTCGTCAGGGGGGCGGAGCCTATGGAAAAACGCCA
GCAACGCGGCCTTTTTACGGTTCCTGGCCTTTTGCTGGCCTTTTGCTCACATGTTCTTTCCTGCGTTATC
CCCTGATTCTGTGGATAACCGTATTACCGCCTTTGAGTGAGCTGATACCGCTCGCCGCAGCCGAACGACC
GAGCGCAGCGAGTCAGTGAGCGAGGAAGCGGAAGAGCGCCTGATGCGGTATTTTCTCCTTACGCATCTGT
GCGGTATTTCACACCGCAATGGTGCACTCTCAGTACAATCTGCTCTGATGCCGCATAGTTAAGCCAGTAT
ACACTCCGCTATCGCTACGTGACTGGGTCATGGCTGCGCCCCGACACCCGCCAACACCCGCTGACGCGCC
CTGACGGGCTTGTCTGCTCCCGGCATCCGCTTACAGACAAGCTGTGACCGTCTCCGGGAGCTGCATGTGT
CAGAGGTTTTCACCGTCATCACCGAAACGCGCGAGGCAGCTGCGGTAAAGCTCATCAGCGTGGTCGTGAA
GCGATTCACAGATGTCTGCCTGTTCATCCGCGTCCAGCTCGTTGAGTTTCTCCAGAAGCGTTAATGTCTG
GCTTCTGATAAAGCGGGCCATGTTAAGGGCGGTTTTTTCCTGTTTGGTCACTGATGCCTCCGTGTAAGGG
GGATTTCTGTTCATGGGGGTAATGATACCGATGAAACGAGAGAGGATGCTCACGATACGGGTTACTGATG
ATGAACATGCCCGGTTACTGGAACGTTGTGAGGGTAAACAACTGGCGGTATGGATGCGGCGGGACCAGAG
AAAAATCACTCAGGGTCAATGCCAGCGCTTCGTTAATACAGATGTAGGTGTTCCACAGGGTAGCCAGCAG
CATCCTGCGATGCAGATCCGGAACATAATGGTGCAGGGCGCTGACTTCCGCGTTTCCAGACTTTACGAAA
CACGGAAACCGAAGACCATTCATGTTGTTGCTCAGGTCGCAGACGTTTTGCAGCAGCAGTCGCTTCACGT
TCGCTCGCGTATCGGTGATTCATTCTGCTAACCAGTAAGGCAACCCCGCCAGCCTAGCCGGGTCCTCAAC
GACAGGAGCACGATCATGCGCACCCGTGGGGCCGCCATGCCGGCGATAATGGCCTGCTTCTCGCCGAAAC
GTTTGGTGGCGGGACCAGTGACGAAGGCTTGAGCGAGGGCGTGCAAGATTCCGAATACCGCAAGCGACAG
GCCGATCATCGTCGCGCTCCAGCGAAAGCGGTCCTCGCCGAAAATGACCCAGAGCGCTGCCGGCACCTGT
CCTACGAGTTGCATGATAAAGAAGACAGTCATAAGTGCGGCGACGATAGTCATGCCCCGCGCCCACCGGA
AGGAGCTGACTGGGTTGAAGGCTCTCAAGGGCATCGGTCGAGATCCCGGTGCCTAATGAGTGAGCTAACT
TACATTAATTGCGTTGCGCTCACTGCCCGCTTTCCAGTCGGGAAACCTGTCGTGCCAGCTGCATTAATGA
ATCGGCCAACGCGCGGGGAGAGGCGGTTTGCGTATTGGGCGCCAGGGTGGTTTTTCTTTTCACCAGTGAG
ACGGGCAACAGCTGATTGCCCTTCACCGCCTGGCCCTGAGAGAGTTGCAGCAAGCGGTCCACGCTGGTTT
GCCCCAGCAGGCGAAAATCCTGTTTGATGGTGGTTAACGGCGGGATATAACATGAGCTGTCTTCGGTATC
GTCGTATCCCACTACCGAGATATCCGCACCAACGCGCAGCCCGGACTCGGTAATGGCGCGCATTGCGCCC
AGCGCCATCTGATCGTTGGCAACCAGCATCGCAGTGGGAACGATGCCCTCATTCAGCATTTGCATGGTTT
GTTGAAAACCGGACATGGCACTCCAGTCGCCTTCCCGTTCCGCTATCGGCTGAATTTGATTGCGAGTGAG
ATATTTATGCCAGCCAGCCAGACGCAGACGCGCCGAGACAGAACTTAATGGGCCCGCTAACAGCGCGATT
TGCTGGTGACCCAATGCGACCAGATGCTCCACGCCCAGTCGCGTACCGTCTTCATGGGAGAAAATAATAC
TGTTGATGGGTGTCTGGTCAGAGACATCAAGAAATAACGCCGGAACATTAGTGCAGGCAGCTTCCACAGC
AATGGCATCCTGGTCATCCAGCGGATAGTTAATGATCAGCCCACTGACGCGTTGCGCGAGAAGATTGTGC
ACCGCCGCTTTACAGGCTTCGACGCCGCTTCGTTCTACCATCGACACCACCACGCTGGCACCCAGTTGAT
CGGCGCGAGATTTAATCGCCGCGACAATTTGCGACGGCGCGTGCAGGGCCAGACTGGAGGTGGCAACGCC
AATCAGCAACGACTGTTTGCCCGCCAGTTGTTGTGCCACGCGGTTGGGAATGTAATTCAGCTCCGCCATC
GCCGCTTCCACTTTTTCCCGCGTTTTCGCAGAAACGTGGCTGGCCTGGTTCACCACGCGGGAAACGGTCT
GATAAGAGACACCGGCATACTCTGCGACATCGTATAACGTTACTGGTTTCACATTCACCACCCTGAATTG
ACTCTCTTCCGGGCGCTATCATGCCATACCGCGAAAGGTTTTGCGCCATTCGATGGTGTCCGGGATCTCG
ACGCTCTCCCTTATGCGACTCCTGCATTAGGAAGCAGCCCAGTAGTAGGTTGAGGCCGTTGAGCACCGCC
GCCGCAAGGAATGGTGCATGCAAGGAGATGGCGCCCAACAGTCCCCCGGCCACGGGGCCTGCCACCATAC
CCACGCCGAAACAAGCGCTCATGAGCCCGAAGTGGCGAGCCCGATCTTCCCCATCGGTGATGTCGGCGAT
ATAGGCGCCAGCAACCGCACCTGTGGCGCCGGTGATGCCGGCCACGATGCGTCCGGCGTAGAGGATCGAG
ATCTCGATCCCGCGAAATTAATACGACTCACTATAGGGGAATTGTGAGCGGATAACAATTCCCTCTAGAG
ATTTCCCTTTAAATTCCATCCTTGGAGGTTTCTATGACTCATTATTTCTCACGTGTCCAGCTGATAGCGC
GGCCACGGGACAGCGAATGGCTTCGCGACCTGGCACGGCACGGAGAGGCTTACCGCGATCACGCGCTGGT
CTGGACCCTGTTTCCAGGGGATGGTTTACAACGTGACTTCATATTTCGTTCGACAGTGGATAATAACGGC
AAAGCGTGTTACTTTGTGGTTAGTCGACGCGCCCCTCAAATAGATTCAGGCCTTTTTCAGGTGCAGTCCA
AACCCTACAGACCCCGGCTGGCCGTTGGAGAATGGCTCCGCTTTGATCTGAGAGCCAATCCGACTGTAAG
TCGGCGCCAGGAGGGGCGCTCATCGCAAAGGCACGACGTGCTGATGGATGCTAAGCGCTCATTGTCTAAA
GCAGGAAACATGCGCGAAGTCATGGATCGCGCAGCAAAAGATTGGTTATTAAAACGCGCCACGGACTGGG
GACTGGAACTGCAGGAGGAATCACTGCTGCAGGACAATTATCAGCAGCATCGTCTACGCCGTAAAGGTCA
CCCGATTGAATTTTCTTCACTTGATTATCAGGGCTTAGCACGTGTTCAAGATGGAGAACGTCTTCAGCAA
GCATTACTGGATGGGGTTGGCCATGGTAAAGGATTCGGTTGTGGCCTGCTTCTGGTGAAGCGGGTCAACT
AGCTCGAGCACCACCACCACCACCACTGAGATCCGGCTGCTAACAAAGCCCGAAAGGAAGCTGAGTTGGC
TGCTGCCACCGCTGAGCAATAACTAGCATAACCCCTTGGGGCCTCTAAACGGGTCTTGAGGGGTTTTTTG
CTGAAAGGAGGAACTATATCCGGAT
